Addgene plasmid #80342: pBAD-TDsmURFP-RBS-HO-1
Purpose: Expresses Tandem Dimer smURFP and Heme Oxygenase-1 in bacterial cells.
Depositing lab: Erik Rodriguez & Roger Tsien. Depositing organization: University of California, San Diego (UCSD). Publication: A far-red fluorescent protein evolved from a cyanobacterial phycobiliprotein. Rodriguez EA, Tran GN, Gross LA, Crisp JL, Shu X, Lin JY, Tsien RY. Nat Methods. 2016 Aug 1. doi: 10.1038/nmeth.3935. PubMed 27479328.
Backbone
  Vector backbone: pBAD
  Backbone manufacturer: Life Technlogies
  Backbone size w/o insert (bp): 4740
  Total vector size (bp): 5628
  Modifications to backbone: Contains Ribosomal Binding Site for expression of both TDsmURFP and HO-1.
  Vector type: Bacterial Expression
Growth in bacteria
  Bacterial resistance: Ampicillin, 100 μg/mL
  Growth temperature: 37°C
  Growth strain: DH5alpha
  Growth instructions: For smURFP and HO-1 expression, arabinose is required.
  Copy number: High Copy
Gene/Insert 1
  Gene/Insert name: Tandem Dimer smURFP (alt name: Tandem Dimer small Ultra-Red Fluorescent Protein)
  Species: Synthetic
  Insert size (bp): 888
  GenBank ID: KX449135
  Promoter: pBAD
  Tag / fusion protein: 6 Histidine Tag (C terminal on backbone)
  Cloning method: Restriction Enzyme; 5′ cloning site BamHI (not destroyed); 3′ cloning site EcoRI (not destroyed)
  Sequencing primers: 5′ ATGCCATAGCATTTTTATCC; 3′ CCCatgagtgtcaacttagcttccc
Gene/Insert 2
  Gene/Insert name: HO-1 (alt name: Heme Oxygenase-1)
  Species: Synechocystis
  Promoter: pBAD
  Cloning method: Unknown
  Sequencing primers: 5′ GGCTATGTCCGAATTCCATCATC; 3′ GATTTAATCTGTATCAGG
Resource information
  A portion of this plasmid was derived from a plasmid made by: All constructs with HO-1 was initially obtained from Professor J. Clark Lagarias (University of California, Davis).
Terms and licenses: Academic/Nonprofit Terms; Industry Terms: Not Available to Industry
How to cite: pBAD-TDsmURFP-RBS-HO-1 was a gift from Erik Rodriguez & Roger Tsien (Addgene plasmid # 80342 ; http://n2t.net/addgene:80342 ; RRID:Addgene_80342)
