[The description below was written by a language model from this plasmid's Addgene catalogue record and pLannotate feature annotations shown in this document.]
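Description:
pBAD-TDsmURFP-RBS-HO-1 is a 5,628 bp bacterial expression plasmid built on the commercial pBAD backbone for arabinose-inducible co-expression of two proteins in E. coli. It replicates from a high-copy ColE1/pUC-type origin, with a pBR322 bom region and only a small fragment of rop remaining, and it is selected with ampicillin through the β-lactamase gene. The araC regulator is encoded divergently from the araBAD promoter, so transcription of the payload stays low until L-arabinose is supplied.

The payload is a bicistronic operon. Downstream of the araBAD promoter and a phage T7 gene 10 ribosome binding site lies the coding sequence for tandem dimer smURFP (small Ultra-Red Fluorescent Protein). This is a synthetic far-red/near-infrared fluorescent protein evolved from a Trichodesmium erythraeum phycobiliprotein, here with two subunits joined in a single polypeptide. It was cloned between BamHI and EcoRI sites and carries a C-terminal six-histidine tag supplied by the backbone. The record states that a second ribosome binding site was added to drive translation of the following gene, although the feature table does not annotate it. That gene is Synechocystis heme oxygenase-1 (pbsA1). The rrnB T1 and T2 terminators end the transcript.

The pairing is functional: smURFP fluoresces only when it binds biliverdin, and heme oxygenase-1 opens the heme ring to produce this chromophore inside the cell. Induced bacteria can therefore make fluorescent holoprotein without added cofactor. The construct is suited to producing TDsmURFP in bacteria, and the His tag would permit affinity purification, though the record states only expression as its purpose.
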