Features (pLannotate 1.2.2; 13 found; start..end, strand, type, name):
      1..282     +  promoter       araBAD promoter: araBAD; promoter of the L-arabinose operon of E. coli; the araC regulatory gene is transcribed in the opposite direction (Guzman et al., 1995)
    312..334     +  RBS            RBS: efficient ribosome binding site from bacteriophage T7 gene 10 (Olins and Rangwala, 1989)
    347..1204    +  CDS            TDsmURFP: TDsmURFP is a basic (constitutively fluorescent) near ir fluorescent protein published in 2016, derived from Trichodesmium erythraeum IMS101. It requires the cofactor biliverdin for fluorescence.
   1253..1972    +  CDS            pbsA1: HO1_SYNY3 - Experimental evidence at protein level: Swiss-Prot protein existence level 1. Catalyzes the opening of the heme ring with the release of iron. Key enzyme in the synthesis of the chromophoric part of the photosynthetic antennae. From Synechocystis sp. (strain PCC 6803 / Kazusa).
   2079..2194    +  ncRNA          5S rRNA: Accession: RF00001 - 5S ribosomal RNA
   2198..2284    +  terminator     rrnB T1 terminator: Escherichia coli rrnB; transcription terminator T1 from the E. coli rrnB gene
   2376..2403    +  terminator     rrnB T2 terminator: transcription terminator T2 from the E. coli rrnB gene
   2423..2514    +  promoter       AmpR promoter: bla
   2515..3375    +  CDS            AmpR: β-lactamase; bla; confers resistance to ampicillin, carbenicillin, and related antibiotics
   3546..4134    +  rep_origin     ori: high-copy-number ColE1/pMB1/pBR322/pUC origin of replication
   4320..4460    -  misc_feature   bom: basis of mobility region from pBR322
   4562..4602    -  CDS            rop (fragment): Rop protein, which maintains plasmids at low copy number; rop
   4724..5602    -  CDS            araC: L-arabinose regulatory protein; araC
>Addgene plasmid #80342 | pBAD-TDsmURFP-RBS-HO-1 | depositor full sequence | sequence record 156644 | Full plasmid sequence
AAGAAACCAATTGTCCATATTGCATCAGACATTGCCGTCACTGCGTCTTTTACTGGCTGTTCTCGCTAAC
CAAACCGGTAACCCCGCTTATTAAAAGCATTCTGTAACAAAGCGGGACCAAAGCCATGACAAAAACGCGT
AACAAAAGTGTCTATAATCACGGCAGAAAAGTCCACATTGATTATTTGCACGGCGTCACACTTTGCTATG
CCATAGCATTTTTATCCATAAGATTAGCCGATCCTACCTGACGCTTTTTATCGCAACTCTCTACTGTTTC
TCGATACCCGTTTTTTTGGGCTAGAAATAATTTTGTTTAACTTTAAGAAGGAGATATGGATCCATGAAAA
CTTCTGAACAACGTGTAAACATCGCAACTCTGCTGACTGAGAACAAAAAGAAAATCGTTGATAAGGCGTC
TCAGGATCTGTGGCGTCGTCATCCAGATCTCATTGCGCCGGGCGGCATCGCTTTTAGTCAACGCGATCGT
GCACTGTGCCTGCGTGACTACGGCTGGTTTCTGCACCTGATCACGTTCTGTCTGCTGGCTGGTGATAAAG
GTCCTATTGAATCCATCGGTCTAATTAGCATACGCGAAATGTACAACAGCCTGGGTGTGCCGGTTCCGGC
TATGATGGAATCTATCCGTTGTCTGAAAGAGGCCTCCCTGTCACTGCTGGACGAGGAAGACGCCAATGAG
ACTGCACCGTACTTTGACTATATCATCAAGGCTATGTCCGGGCATGGCACCGGCAGCACCGGCAGCGGCA
GCTCCGGCACCGCCTCCTCCGAGGACAACAACATGGCCATGAAAACTTCTGAACAACGTGTAAACATCGC
AACTCTGCTGACTGAGAACAAAAAGAAAATCGTTGATAAGGCGTCTCAGGATCTGTGGCGTCGTCATCCA
GATCTCATTGCGCCGGGCGGCATCGCTTTTAGTCAACGCGATCGTGCACTGTGCCTGCGTGACTACGGCT
GGTTTCTGCACCTGATCACGTTCTGTCTGCTGGCTGGTGATAAAGGTCCTATTGAATCCATCGGTCTAAT
TAGCATACGCGAAATGTACAACAGCCTGGGTGTGCCGGTTCCGGCTATGATGGAATCTATCCGTTGTCTG
AAAGAGGCCTCCCTGTCACTGCTGGACGAGGAAGACGCCAATGAGACTGCACCGTACTTTGACTATATCA
TCAAGGCTATGTCCGAATTCCATCATCACCATCACCATTGAAAGAAGGAGATATACATACCCATGAGTGT
CAACTTAGCTTCCCAGTTGCGGGAAGGGACGAAAAAATCCCACTCCATGGCGGAGAACGTCGGCTTTGTC
AAATGCTTCCTCAAGGGCGTTGTCGAGAAAAATTCCTACCGTAAGCTGGTTGGCAATCTCTACTTTGTCT
ACAGTGCCATGGAAGAGGAAATGGCAAAATTTAAGGACCATCCCATCCTCAGCCACATTTACTTCCCCGA
ACTCAACCGCAAACAAAGCCTAGAGCAAGACCTGCAATTCTATTACGGCTCCAACTGGCGGCAAGAAGTG
AAAATTTCTGCCGCTGGCCAAGCCTATGTGGACCGAGTCCGGCAAGTGGCCGCTACGGCCCCTGAATTGT
TGGTGGCCCATTCCTACACCCGTTACCTGGGGGATCTTTCCGGCGGTCAAATTCTCAAGAAAATTGCCCA
AAATGCCATGAATCTCCACGATGGTGGCACAGCTTTCTATGAATTTGCCGACATTGATGACGAAAAGGCT
TTTAAAAATACCTACCGTCAAGCTATGAATGATCTGCCCATTGACCAAGCCACCGCCGAACGGATTGTGG
ATGAAGCCAATGACGCCTTTGCCATGAACATGAAAATGTTCAACGAACTTGAAGGCAACCTGATCAAGGC
GATCGGCATTATGGTGTTCAACAGCCTCACCCGTCGCCGCAGTCAAGGCAGCACCGAAGTTGGCCTCGCC
ACCTCCGAAGGCTAGGTTTAAACGGTCTCCAGCTTGGCTGTTTTGGCGGATGAGAGAAGATTTTCAGCCT
GATACAGATTAAATCAGAACGCAGAAGCGGTCTGATAAAACAGAATTTGCCTGGCGGCAGTAGCGCGGTG
GTCCCACCTGACCCCATGCCGAACTCAGAAGTGAAACGCCGTAGCGCCGATGGTAGTGTGGGGTCTCCCC
ATGCGAGAGTAGGGAACTGCCAGGCATCAAATAAAACGAAAGGCTCAGTCGAAAGACTGGGCCTTTCGTT
TTATCTGTTGTTTGTCGGTGAACGCTCTCCTGAGTAGGACAAATCCGCCGGGAGCGGATTTGAACGTTGC
GAAGCAACGGCCCGGAGGGTGGCGGGCAGGACGCCCGCCATAAACTGCCAGGCATCAAATTAAGCAGAAG
GCCATCCTGACGGATGGCCTTTTTGCGTTTCTACAAACTCTTTTTGTTTATTTTTCTAAATACATTCAAA
TATGTATCCGCTCATGAGACAATAACCCTGATAAATGCTTCAATAATATTGAAAAAGGAAGAGTATGAGT
ATTCAACATTTCCGTGTCGCCCTTATTCCCTTTTTTGCGGCATTTTGCCTTCCTGTTTTTGCTCACCCAG
AAACGCTGGTGAAAGTAAAAGATGCTGAAGATCAGTTGGGTGCACGAGTGGGTTACATCGAACTGGATCT
CAACAGCGGTAAGATCCTTGAGAGTTTTCGCCCCGAAGAACGTTTTCCAATGATGAGCACTTTTAAAGTT
CTGCTATGTGGCGCGGTATTATCCCGTGTTGACGCCGGGCAAGAGCAACTCGGTCGCCGCATACACTATT
CTCAGAATGACTTGGTTGAGTACTCACCAGTCACAGAAAAGCATCTTACGGATGGCATGACAGTAAGAGA
ATTATGCAGTGCTGCCATAACCATGAGTGATAACACTGCGGCCAACTTACTTCTGACAACGATCGGAGGA
CCGAAGGAGCTAACCGCTTTTTTGCACAACATGGGGGATCATGTAACTCGCCTTGATCGTTGGGAACCGG
AGCTGAATGAAGCCATACCAAACGACGAGCGTGACACCACGATGCCTGTAGCAATGGCAACAACGTTGCG
CAAACTATTAACTGGCGAACTACTTACTCTAGCTTCCCGGCAACAATTAATAGACTGGATGGAGGCGGAT
AAAGTTGCAGGACCACTTCTGCGCTCGGCCCTTCCGGCTGGCTGGTTTATTGCTGATAAATCTGGAGCCG
GTGAGCGTGGGTCTCGCGGTATCATTGCAGCACTGGGGCCAGATGGTAAGCCCTCCCGTATCGTAGTTAT
CTACACGACGGGGAGTCAGGCAACTATGGATGAACGAAATAGACAGATCGCTGAGATAGGTGCCTCACTG
ATTAAGCATTGGTAACTGTCAGACCAAGTTTACTCATATATACTTTAGATTGATTTAAAACTTCATTTTT
AATTTAAAAGGATCTAGGTGAAGATCCTTTTTGATAATCTCATGACCAAAATCCCTTAACGTGAGTTTTC
GTTCCACTGAGCGTCAGACCCCGTAGAAAAGATCAAAGGATCTTCTTGAGATCCTTTTTTTCTGCGCGTA
ATCTGCTGCTTGCAAACAAAAAAACCACCGCTACCAGCGGTGGTTTGTTTGCCGGATCAAGAGCTACCAA
CTCTTTTTCCGAAGGTAACTGGCTTCAGCAGAGCGCAGATACCAAATACTGTCCTTCTAGTGTAGCCGTA
GTTAGGCCACCACTTCAAGAACTCTGTAGCACCGCCTACATACCTCGCTCTGCTAATCCTGTTACCAGTG
GCTGCTGCCAGTGGCGATAAGTCGTGTCTTACCGGGTTGGACTCAAGACGATAGTTACCGGATAAGGCGC
AGCGGTCGGGCTGAACGGGGGGTTCGTGCACACAGCCCAGCTTGGAGCGAACGACCTACACCGAACTGAG
ATACCTACAGCGTGAGCTATGAGAAAGCGCCACGCTTCCCGAAGGGAGAAAGGCGGACAGGTATCCGGTA
AGCGGCAGGGTCGGAACAGGAGAGCGCACGAGGGAGCTTCCAGGGGGAAACGCCTGGTATCTTTATAGTC
CTGTCGGGTTTCGCCACCTCTGACTTGAGCGTCGATTTTTGTGATGCTCGTCAGGGGGGCGGAGCCTATG
GAAAAACGCCAGCAACGCGGCCTTTTTACGGTTCCTGGCCTTTTGCTGGCCTTTTGCTCACATGTTCTTT
CCTGCGTTATCCCCTGATTCTGTGGATAACCGTATTACCGCCTTTGAGTGAGCTGATACCGCTCGCCGCA
GCCGAACGACCGAGCGCAGCGAGTCAGTGAGCGAGGAAGCGGTAGAGCGCCTGATGCGGTATTTTCTCCT
TACGCATCTGTGCGGTATTTCACACCGTATATGGTGCACTCTCAGTACAATCTGCTCTGATGCCGCATAG
TTAAGCCAGTATACACTCCGCTATCGCTACGTGACTGGGTCATGGCTGCGCCCCGACACCCGCCAACACC
CGCTGACGCGCCCTGACGGGCTTGTCTGCTCCCGGCATCCGCTTACAGACAAGCTGTGACCGTCTCCGGG
AGCTGCATGTGTCAGAGGTTTTCACCGTCATCACCGAAACGCGCGAGGCAGCAGATCAATTCGCGCGCGA
AGGCGAAGCGGCATGCATAATGTGCCTGTCAAATGGACGAAGCAGGGATTCTGCAAACCCTATGCTACTC
CGTCAAGCCGTCAATTGTCTGATTCGTTACCAATTATGACAACTTGACGGCTACATCATTCACTTTTTCT
TCACAACCGGCACGGAACTCGCTCGGGCTGGCCCCGGTGCATTTTTTAAATACCCGCGAGAAATAGAGTT
GATCGTCAAAACCAACATTGCGACCGACGGTGGCGATAGGCATCCGGGTGGTGCTCAAAAGCAGCTTCGC
CTGGCTGATACGTTGGTCCTCGCGCCAGCTTAAGACGCTAATCCCTAACTGCTGGCGGAAAAGATGTGAC
AGACGCGACGGCGACAAGCAAACATGCTGTGCGACGCTGGCGATATCAAAATTGCTGTCTGCCAGGTGAT
CGCTGATGTACTGACAAGCCTCGCGTACCCGATTATCCATCGGTGGATGGAGCGACTCGTTAATCGCTTC
CATGCGCCGCAGTAACAATTGCTCAAGCAGATTTATCGCCAGCAGCTCCGAATAGCGCCCTTCCCCTTGC
CCGGCGTTAATGATTTGCCCAAACAGGTCGCTGAAATGCGGCTGGTGCGCTTCATCCGGGCGAAAGAACC
CCGTATTGGCAAATATTGACGGCCAGTTAAGCCATTCATGCCAGTAGGCGCGCGGACGAAAGTAAACCCA
CTGGTGATACCATTCGCGAGCCTCCGGATGACGACCGTAGTGATGAATCTCTCCTGGCGGGAACAGCAAA
ATATCACCCGGTCGGCAAACAAATTCTCGTCCCTGATTTTTCACCACCCCCTGACCGCGAATGGTGAGAT
TGAGAATATAACCTTTCATTCCCAGCGGTCGGTCGATAAAAAAATCGAGATAACCGTTGGCCTCAATCGG
CGTTAAACCCGCCACCAGATGGGCATTAAACGAGTATCCCGGCAGCAGGGGATCATTTTGCGCTTCAGCC
ATACTTTTCATACTCCCGCCATTCAGAG
