>Addgene plasmid #80342 | pBAD-TDsmURFP-RBS-HO-1 | depositor partial sequence | sequence record 151176 | Tandem Dimer smURFP + 6 Histidine Tag
ATGAAAACTTCTGAACAACGTGTAAACATCGCAACTCTGCTGACTGAGAACAAAAAGAAAATCGTTGATA
AGGCGTCTCAGGATCTGTGGCGTCGTCATCCAGATCTCATTGCGCCGGGCGGCATCGCTTTTAGTCAACG
CGATCGTGCACTGTGCCTGCGTGACTACGGCTGGTTTCTGCACCTGATCACGTTCTGTCTGCTGGCTGGT
GATAAAGGTCCTATTGAATCCATCGGTCTAATTAGCATACGCGAAATGTACAACAGCCTGGGTGTGCCGG
TTCCGGCTATGATGGAATCTATCCGTTGTCTGAAAGAGGCCTCCCTGTCACTGCTGGACGAGGAAGACGC
CAATGAGACTGCACCGTACTTTGACTATATCATCAAGGCTATGTCCGGGCATGGCACCGGCAGCACCGGC
AGCGGCAGCTCCGGCACCGCCTCCTCCGAGGACAACAACATGGCCATGAAAACTTCTGAACAACGTGTAA
ACATCGCAACTCTGCTGACTGAGAACAAAAAGAAAATCGTTGATAAGGCGTCTCAGGATCTGTGGCGTCG
TCATCCAGATCTCATTGCGCCGGGCGGCATCGCTTTTAGTCAACGCGATCGTGCACTGTGCCTGCGTGAC
TACGGCTGGTTTCTGCACCTGATCACGTTCTGTCTGCTGGCTGGTGATAAAGGTCCTATTGAATCCATCG
GTCTAATTAGCATACGCGAAATGTACAACAGCCTGGGTGTGCCGGTTCCGGCTATGATGGAATCTATCCG
TTGTCTGAAAGAGGCCTCCCTGTCACTGCTGGACGAGGAAGACGCCAATGAGACTGCACCGTACTTTGAC
TATATCATCAAGGCTATGTCCGAATTCCATCATCACCATCACCATTGA
