>Addgene plasmid #80342 | pBAD-TDsmURFP-RBS-HO-1 | depositor partial sequence | sequence record 151177 | Heme Oxygenase - 1
ATGAGTGTCAACTTAGCTTCCCAGTTGCGGGAAGGGACGAAAAAATCCCACTCCATGGCGGAGAACGTCG
GCTTTGTCAAATGCTTCCTCAAGGGCGTTGTCGAGAAAAATTCCTACCGTAAGCTGGTTGGCAATCTCTA
CTTTGTCTACAGTGCCATGGAAGAGGAAATGGCAAAATTTAAGGACCATCCCATCCTCAGCCACATTTAC
TTCCCCGAACTCAACCGCAAACAAAGCCTAGAGCAAGACCTGCAATTCTATTACGGCTCCAACTGGCGGC
AAGAAGTGAAAATTTCTGCCGCTGGCCAAGCCTATGTGGACCGAGTCCGGCAAGTGGCCGCTACGGCCCC
TGAATTGTTGGTGGCCCATTCCTACACCCGTTACCTGGGGGATCTTTCCGGCGGTCAAATTCTCAAGAAA
ATTGCCCAAAATGCCATGAATCTCCACGATGGTGGCACAGCTTTCTATGAATTTGCCGACATTGATGACG
AAAAGGCTTTTAAAAATACCTACCGTCAAGCTATGAATGATCTGCCCATTGACCAAGCCACCGCCGAACG
GATTGTGGATGAAGCCAATGACGCCTTTGCCATGAACATGAAAATGTTCAACGAACTTGAAGGCAACCTG
ATCAAGGCGATCGGCATTATGGTGTTCAACAGCCTCACCCGTCGCCGCAGTCAAGGCAGCACCGAAGTTG
GCCTCGCCACCTCCGAAGGCTAG
