>Addgene plasmid #80342 | pBAD-TDsmURFP-RBS-HO-1 | addgene partial sequence | sequence record 156642 | pBAD-R 5'-GATTTAATCTGTATCAGG-3'
GCCAAGCTGGAGACCGTTTAAACCTAGCCTTCGGAGGTGGCGAGGCCAACTTCGGTGCTGCCTTGACTGC
GGCGACGGGTGAGGCTGTTGAACACCATAATGCCGATCGCCTTGATCAGGTTGCCTTCAAGTTCGTTGAA
CATTTTCATGTTCATGGCAAAGGCGTCATTGGCTTCATCCACAATCCGTTCGGCGGTGGCTTGGTCAATG
GGCAGATCATTCATAGCTTGACGGTAGGTATTTTTAAAAGCCTTTTCGTCATCAATGTCGGCAAATTCAT
AGAAAGCTGTGCCACCATCGTGGAGATTCATGGCATTTTGGGCAATTTTCTTGAGAATTTGACCGCCGGA
AAGATCCCCCAGGTAACGGGTGTAGGAATGGGCCACCAACAATTCAGGGGCCGTAGCGGCCACTTGCCGG
ACTCGGTCCACATAGGCTTGGCCAGCGGCAGAAATTTTCACTTCTTGCCGCCAGTTGGAGCCGTAATAGA
ATTGCAGGTCTTGCTCTAGGCTTTGTTTGCGGTTGAGTTCGGGGAAGTAAATGTGGCTGAGGATGGGATG
GTCCTTAAATTTTGCCATTTCCTCTTCCATGGCACTGTAGACAAAGTAGAGATTGCCAACCAGCTTACGG
TAGGAATTTTTCTCGACAACGCCCTTGAGGAAGCATTTGACAAAGCCGACGTTCTCCGCCATGGAGTGGG
ATTTTTTCGTCCCTTCCCGCAACTGGGAAGCTAAGTTGACACTCATGGGTATGTATATCTCCTTCTTTCA
ATGGTGATGGTGATGATGGAATTCGGACATAGCCTTGATGATATAGTCAAAGTACGGTGCAGTCTCATTG
GCGTCTTCCTCGTCCAGCAGTGACAGGGAGGCCTCTTTCAGACAACGGATAGATTCCATCATAGCCGGAA
CCGGCACACCCAGGCTGTTGTACATTTCGCGTATGCTAATTAGACCGATGGATTCAATAGGACCTTTATC
ACCAGCCAGCAGACAGAACGTGATCAGGTGCAGAAACCAGCCGTAGTCACGCAGGC
