>Addgene plasmid #80342 | pBAD-TDsmURFP-RBS-HO-1 | addgene partial sequence | sequence record 156646 | pBAD-F 5'-ATGCCATAGCATTTTTATCC-3'
CGCAACTCTCTACTGTTTCTCGATACCCGTTTTTTTGGGCTAGAAATAATTTTGTTTAACTTTAAGAAGG
AGATATGGATCCATGAAAACTTCTGAACAACGTGTAAACATCGCAACTCTGCTGACTGAGAACAAAAAGA
AAATCGTTGATAAGGCGTCTCAGGATCTGTGGCGTCGTCATCCAGATCTCATTGCGCCGGGCGGCATCGC
TTTTAGTCAACGCGATCGTGCACTGTGCCTGCGTGACTACGGCTGGTTTCTGCACCTGATCACGTTCTGT
CTGCTGGCTGGTGATAAAGGTCCTATTGAATCCATCGGTCTAATTAGCATACGCGAAATGTACAACAGCC
TGGGTGTGCCGGTTCCGGCTATGATGGAATCTATCCGTTGTCTGAAAGAGGCCTCCCTGTCACTGCTGGA
CGAGGAAGACGCCAATGAGACTGCACCGTACTTTGACTATATCATCAAGGCTATGTCCGGGCATGGCACC
GGCAGCACCGGCAGCGGCAGCTCCGGCACCGCCTCCTCCGAGGACAACAACATGGCCATGAAAACTTCTG
AACAACGTGTAAACATCGCAACTCTGCTGACTGAGAACAAAAAGAAAATCGTTGATAAGGCGTCTCAGGA
TCTGTGGCGTCGTCATCCAGATCTCATTGCGCCGGGCGGCATCGCTTTTAGTCAACGCGATCGTGCACTG
TGCCTGCGTGACTACGGCTGGTTTCTGCACCTGATCACGTTCTGTCTGCTGGCTGGTGATAAAGGTCCTA
TTGAATCCATCGGTCTAATTAGCATACGCGAAATGTACAACAGCCTGGGTGTGCCGGTTCCGGCTATGAT
GGAATCTATCCGTTGTCTGAAAGAGGCCTCCCTGTCACTGCTGGACGAGGAAGACGCCAATGAGACTGCA
CCGTACTTTGACTATATCATCAAGGCTATGTCCGAATTCCATCATCACCATCACCATTGAAAGAAGGAGA
TATACATACCCATGAGTGTCAACTTAGCTTCCCAGTTGCGGGAAGGGACGAAAAAATCCCACTCCATGGC
GGAGAACGTCGGCTTTGTCAAATGCTTCCTCAAGGGCGTTGTCGAGAAAAATTCCTACCGTAAGCTGGTT
GGCAATCTCTACTTTGTCTACAGTGC
